Addgene plasmid #153975: SNAP-Dcp2
Purpose: SNAP-tag polypeptide fused to mRNA decapping enzyme 2
Depositing lab: Gia Voeltz. Depositing organization: University of Colorado, Boulder. Publication: Endoplasmic reticulum contact sites regulate the dynamics of membraneless organelles. Lee JE, Cathey PI, Wu H, Parker R, Voeltz GK. Science. 2020 Jan 31;367(6477). pii: 367/6477/eaay7108. doi: 10.1126/science.aay7108. PubMed 32001628.
Backbone
  Vector backbone: pACGFP-c1
  Backbone manufacturer: Clontech
  Backbone size w/o insert (bp): 4731
  Total vector size (bp): 5787
  Modifications to backbone: GFP replaced with SNAP tag using NheI and BspEI
  Vector type: Mammalian Expression
Growth in bacteria
  Bacterial resistance: Kanamycin, 50 μg/mL
  Growth temperature: 37°C
  Growth strain: DH5alpha
  Copy number: Unknown
Gene/Insert
  Gene/Insert name: mRNA Decapping enzyme 2 (alt name: Dcp2)
  Species: H. sapiens (human)
  Insert size (bp): 1260
  Entrez Gene: DCP2 (a.k.a. NUDT20)
  Tag / fusion protein: SNAP-C1 (N terminal on backbone)
  Cloning method: Restriction Enzyme; 5′ cloning site XhoI (not destroyed); 3′ cloning site BamHI (not destroyed)
  Sequencing primers: 5′ GGTGCAGGGCGACCTGGACG; 3′ GGTGTGGGAGGTTTTTTAAAGC
Resource information
  A portion of this plasmid was derived from a plasmid made by: GFP-Dcp2 was a gift from Ross Buchan.
Terms and licenses: Academic/Nonprofit Terms; Industry Terms: Not Available to Industry
Depositor comments: We amplified GFP-Dcp2 to obtain SNAP-Dcp2
How to cite: SNAP-Dcp2 was a gift from Gia Voeltz (Addgene plasmid # 153975 ; http://n2t.net/addgene:153975 ; RRID:Addgene_153975)
