[The description below was written by a language model from this plasmid's Addgene catalogue record and pLannotate feature annotations shown in this document.]
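Description:
SNAP-Dcp2 is a mammalian expression plasmid built on the Clontech pAcGFP-C1 backbone, in which the GFP coding sequence was swapped for a SNAP-tag so that genes cloned downstream are expressed as N-terminal SNAP fusions. The insert is human DCP2 (also called NUDT20), the mRNA decapping enzyme 2, placed between XhoI and BamHI sites that both remain intact. According to the record, it was amplified from an existing GFP-Dcp2 plasmid. The full construct is 5,787 bp. Expression of the SNAP-DCP2 open reading frame is driven by the human cytomegalovirus immediate early enhancer and promoter, which span the numbering origin of the circular sequence, and transcripts are terminated by an SV40 polyadenylation signal.

The plasmid is propagated in E. coli through a high-copy ColE1/pUC-type origin, and an f1 origin is also present. A single Tn5 aminoglycoside phosphotransferase gene (NeoR/KanR) provides selection in both hosts. A bacterial bla-type promoter drives it for kanamycin resistance in bacteria, and the SV40 enhancer/early promoter, paired with an HSV TK poly(A) signal, drives it for G418 selection in mammalian cells. The short large T antigen, ble and bGH poly(A) hits in the annotation are fragments and are unlikely to be functional elements.

The SNAP-tag is an engineered O6-alkylguanine-DNA-alkyltransferase that reacts covalently with benzylguanine derivatives, allowing the fusion protein to be labelled with a chosen cell-permeable fluorescent substrate. DCP2 removes the 7-methylguanosine cap from mRNAs during turnover. The associated publication examines how endoplasmic reticulum contact sites influence membraneless organelles, which suggests the construct was used to image DCP2-containing structures in cells, although the record does not say so explicitly.
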