Features (pLannotate 1.2.2; 14 found; start..end, strand, type, name):
      1..204     +  promoter       CMV promoter: human cytomegalovirus (CMV) immediate early promoter
    249..794     +  CDS            SNAP-tag®: human O6-alkylguanine-DNA-alkyltransferase variant that forms covalent bonds with benzylguanine derivatives fast-reacting variant, optimized for mammalian expression
    822..2078    +  CDS            DCP2 (sequence partly withheld): DCP2_HUMAN - Also known as NUDT20. Experimental evidence at protein level: Swiss-Prot protein existence level 1. Decapping metalloenzyme that catalyzes the cleavage of the cap structure on mRNAs (PubMed:12417715, PubMed:12218187, PubMed:12923261, PubMed:21070968, PubMed:28002401). Removes the 7- methyl guanine cap structure from mRNA molecules, yielding a 5'- phosphorylated mRNA fragment and 7m-GDP (PubMed:12486012, PubMed:12923261, PubMed:21070968, PubMed:28002401). Necessary for the degradation of mRNAs, both in normal mRNA turnover and in nonsense- mediated mRNA decay (PubMed:14527413). Pla
   2104..2188    +  CDS            large T antigen (fragment): large T antigen from SV40 (simian virus 40)
   2211..2332    +  polyA_signal   SV40 poly(A) signal: SV40 polyadenylation signal
   2366..2794    -  rep_origin     f1 ori (sequence partly withheld): f1 bacteriophage origin of replication; arrow indicates direction of (+) strand synthesis
   2821..2925    +  promoter       AmpR promoter: bla
   2927..3284    +  promoter       SV40 promoter: SV40 enhancer and early promoter
   3319..4113    +  CDS            NeoR/KanR: aminoglycoside phosphotransferase from Tn5; aph(3')-II (or nptII); confers resistance to neomycin, kanamycin, and G418 (Geneticin®)
   4134..4286    +  CDS            ble (fragment): BLE_KLEPN - Experimental evidence at protein level: Swiss-Prot protein existence level 1. Binding protein with a strong affinity to the bleomycin family of antibiotics. Binds to CL990; an antimitotic-antibiotic compound. From Klebsiella pneumoniae.
   4345..4392    +  polyA_signal   HSV TK poly(A) signal: herpes simplex virus thymidine kinase polyadenylation signal (Cole and Stacy, 1985)
   4483..4499    -  polyA_signal   bGH poly(A) signal (fragment): bovine growth hormone polyadenylation signal
   4721..5309    +  rep_origin     ori: high-copy-number ColE1/pMB1/pBR322/pUC origin of replication
   5484..5787    +  enhancer       CMV enhancer: human cytomegalovirus immediate early enhancer
>Addgene plasmid #153975 | SNAP-Dcp2 | addgene full sequence | sequence record 306034 | Addgene NGS Result
GTGATGCGGTTTTGGCAGTACATCAATGGGCGTGGATAGCGGTTTGACTCACGGGGATTTCCAAGTCTCC
ACCCCATTGACGTCAATGGGAGTTTGTTTTGGCACCAAAATCAACGGGACTTTCCAAAATGTCGTAACAA
CTCCGCCCCATTGACGCAAATGGGCGGTAGGCGTGTACGGTGGGAGGTCTATATAAGCAGAGCTGGTTTA
GTGAACCGTCAGATCCGCTAGCGCTACCGGTCGCCACCATGGACAAAGACTGCGAAATGAAGCGCACCAC
CCTGGATAGCCCTCTGGGCAAGCTGGAACTGTCTGGGTGCGAACAGGGCCTGCACCGTATCATCTTCCTG
GGCAAAGGAACATCTGCCGCCGACGCCGTGGAAGTGCCTGCCCCAGCCGCCGTGCTGGGCGGACCAGAGC
CACTGATGCAGGCCACCGCCTGGCTCAACGCCTACTTTCACCAGCCTGAGGCCATCGAGGAGTTCCCTGT
GCCAGCCCTGCACCACCCAGTGTTCCAGCAGGAGAGCTTTACCCGCCAGGTGCTGTGGAAACTGCTGAAA
GTGGTGAAGTTCGGAGAGGTCATCAGCTACAGCCACCTGGCCGCCCTGGCCGGCAATCCCGCCGCCACCG
CCGCCGTGAAAACCGCCCTGAGCGGAAATCCCGTGCCCATTCTGATCCCCTGCCACCGGGTGGTGCAGGG
CGACCTGGACGTGGGGGGCTACGAGGGCGGGCTCGCCGTGAAAGAGTGGCTGCTGGCCCACGAGGGCCAC
AGACTGGGCAAGCCTGGGCTGGGTAGCGGTAGCGGTGGCAGCTCTCGAGCTGAGACCAAACGGGTGGAGA
TTCCCGGCAGCGTCCTGGACGATCTCTGCAGCCGATTTATTTTGCATATTCCCAGCGAGGAAAGAGACAA
TGCAATCCGAGTGTGTTTTCAGATTGAACTTGCCCATTGGTTTTACTTGGATTTCTACATGCAGAACACA
CCAGGATTACCTCAGTGTGGGATAAGAGACTTTGCTAAAGCTGTCTTCAGTCATTGTCCGTTTTTGCTGC
CTCAAGGTGAAGATGTGGAAAAAGTTTTGGATGAATGGAAGGAATATAAAATG
[447 nt withheld, positions 1104-1550]
GATTCCTCAGACAGTGACAATGGATTTTCCTCAACTGGTAGCACGCCGGCTAAACCCACTGTGGAAAAAT
TGAGTCGAACCAAATTCCGCCACAGTCAGCAGTTATTTCCTGACGGTTCTCCTGGTGACCAGTGGGTAAA
GCACAGGCAACCACTGCAGCAAAAGCCATATAATAATCATTCTGAAATGTCTGACCTTTTAAAAGGAAAG
AATCAAAGTATGAGGGGAAATGGCAGAAAACAGTATCAAGATTCACCTAATCAAAAGAAAAGAACAAATG
GGCTTCAGCCAGCAAAGCAGCAGAATTCTTTGATGAAGTGTGAAAAGAAACTTCATCCACGGAAACTTCA
GGATAATTTTGAAACAGATGCTGTATATGACTTGCCTAGCTCCAGTGAAGACCAGTTGCTAGAACATGCC
GAGGGACAGCCCGTGGCATGTAATGGACATTGCAAGTTCCCCTTTTCATCCAGAGCCTTTTTGAGTTTCA
AGTTTGACCATAATGCTATAATGAAAATCTTGGACCTTTGAGGATCCACCGGATCTAGATAACTGATCAT
AATCAGCCATACCACATTTGTAGAGGTTTTACTTGCTTTAAAAAACCTCCCACACCTCCCCCTGAACCTG
AAACATAAAATGAATGCAATTGTTGTTGTTAACTTGTTTATTGCAGCTTATAATGGTTACAAATAAAGCA
ATAGCATCACAAATTTCACAAATAAAGCATTTTTTTCACTGCATTCTAGTTGTGGTTTGTCCAAACTCAT
CAATGTATCTTAACGCGTAAATTGTAAGCGTTAATATTTTGTTAAAATTCGCGTTAAATTTTTGTTAAAT
CAGCTCATTTTTTAACCAATAGGCCGAAATCGGCAAAATCCCTTATAAATCAAAAGAATAGACCGAGATA
GGGT
[37 nt withheld, positions 2465-2501]
AAAGAACGTGGACTCCAACGTCAAAGG
[49 nt withheld, positions 2529-2577]
T
[91 nt withheld, positions 2579-2669]
G
[124 nt withheld, positions 2671-2794]
CAGGTGGCACTTTTCGGGGAAATGTGCGCGGAACCCCTATTTGTTTATTTTTCTAAATACATTCAAATAT
GTATCCGCTCATGAGACAATAACCCTGATAAATGCTTCAATAATATTGAAAAAGGAAGAGTCCTGAGGCG
GAAAGAACCAGCTGTGGAATGTGTGTCAGTTAGGGTGTGGAAAGTCCCCAGGCTCCCCAGCAGGCAGAAG
TATGCAAAGCATGCATCTCAATTAGTCAGCAACCAGGTGTGGAAAGTCCCCAGGCTCCCCAGCAGGCAGA
AGTATGCAAAGCATGCATCTCAATTAGTCAGCAACCATAGTCCCGCCCCTAACTCCGCCCATCCCGCCCC
TAACTCCGCCCAGTTCCGCCCATTCTCCGCCCCATGGCTGACTAATTTTTTTTATTTATGCAGAGGCCGA
GGCCGCCTCGGCCTCTGAGCTATTCCAGAAGTAGTGAGGAGGCTTTTTTGGAGGCCTAGGCTTTTGCAAA
GATCGATCAAGAGACAGGATGAGGATCGTTTCGCATGATTGAACAAGATGGATTGCACGCAGGTTCTCCG
GCCGCTTGGGTGGAGAGGCTATTCGGCTATGACTGGGCACAACAGACAATCGGCTGCTCTGATGCCGCCG
TGTTCCGGCTGTCAGCGCAGGGGCGCCCGGTTCTTTTTGTCAAGACCGACCTGTCCGGTGCCCTGAATGA
ACTGCAAGACGAGGCAGCGCGGCTATCGTGGCTGGCCACGACGGGCGTTCCTTGCGCAGCTGTGCTCGAC
GTTGTCACTGAAGCGGGAAGGGACTGGCTGCTATTGGGCGAAGTGCCGGGGCAGGATCTCCTGTCATCTC
ACCTTGCTCCTGCCGAGAAAGTATCCATCATGGCTGATGCAATGCGGCGGCTGCATACGCTTGATCCGGC
TACCTGCCCATTCGACCACCAAGCGAAACATCGCATCGAGCGAGCACGTACTCGGATGGAAGCCGGTCTT
GTCGATCAGGATGATCTGGACGAAGAGCATCAGGGGCTCGCGCCAGCCGAACTGTTCGCCAGGCTCAAGG
CGAGCATGCCCGACGGCGAGGATCTCGTCGTGACCCATGGCGATGCCTGCTTGCCGAATATCATGGTGGA
AAATGGCCGCTTTTCTGGATTCATCGACTGTGGCCGGCTGGGTGTGGCGGACCGCTATCAGGACATAGCG
TTGGCTACCCGTGATATTGCTGAAGAGCTTGGCGGCGAATGGGCTGACCGCTTCCTCGTGCTTTACGGTA
TCGCCGCTCCCGATTCGCAGCGCATCGCCTTCTATCGCCTTCTTGACGAGTTCTTCTGAGCGGGACTCTG
GGGTTCGAAATGACCGACCAAGCGACGCCCAACCTGCCATCACGAGATTTCGATTCCACCGCCGCCTTCT
ATGAAAGGTTGGGCTTCGGAATCGTTTTCCGGGACGCCGGCTGGATGATCCTCCAGCGCGGGGATCTCAT
GCTGGAGTTCTTCGCCCACCCTAGGGGGAGGCTAACTGAAACACGGAAGGAGACAATACCGGAAGGAACC
CGCGCTATGACGGCAATAAAAAGACAGAATAAAACGCACGGTGTTGGGTCGTTTGTTCATAAACGCGGGG
TTCGGTCCCAGGGCTGGCACTCTGTCGATACCCCACCGAGACCCCATTGGGGCCAATACGCCCGCGTTTC
TTCCTTTTCCCCACCCCACCCCCCAAGTTCGGGTGAAGGCCCAGGGCTCGCAGCCAACGTCGGGGCGGCA
GGCCCTGCCATAGCCTCAGGTTACTCATATATACTTTAGATTGATTTAAAACTTCATTTTTAATTTAAAA
GGATCTAGGTGAAGATCCTTTTTGATAATCTCATGACCAAAATCCCTTAACGTGAGTTTTCGTTCCACTG
AGCGTCAGACCCCGTAGAAAAGATCAAAGGATCTTCTTGAGATCCTTTTTTTCTGCGCGTAATCTGCTGC
TTGCAAACAAAAAAACCACCGCTACCAGCGGTGGTTTGTTTGCCGGATCAAGAGCTACCAACTCTTTTTC
CGAAGGTAACTGGCTTCAGCAGAGCGCAGATACCAAATACTGTTCTTCTAGTGTAGCCGTAGTTAGGCCA
CCACTTCAAGAACTCTGTAGCACCGCCTACATACCTCGCTCTGCTAATCCTGTTACCAGTGGCTGCTGCC
AGTGGCGATAAGTCGTGTCTTACCGGGTTGGACTCAAGACGATAGTTACCGGATAAGGCGCAGCGGTCGG
GCTGAACGGGGGGTTCGTGCACACAGCCCAGCTTGGAGCGAACGACCTACACCGAACTGAGATACCTACA
GCGTGAGCTATGAGAAAGCGCCACGCTTCCCGAAGGGAGAAAGGCGGACAGGTATCCGGTAAGCGGCAGG
GTCGGAACAGGAGAGCGCACGAGGGAGCTTCCAGGGGGAAACGCCTGGTATCTTTATAGTCCTGTCGGGT
TTCGCCACCTCTGACTTGAGCGTCGATTTTTGTGATGCTCGTCAGGGGGGCGGAGCCTATGGAAAAACGC
CAGCAACGCGGCCTTTTTACGGTTCCTGGCCTTTTGCTGGCCTTTTGCTCACATGTTCTTTCCTGCGTTA
TCCCCTGATTCTGTGGATAACCGTATTACCGCCATGCATTAGTTATTAATAGTAATCAATTACGGGGTCA
TTAGTTCATAGCCCATATATGGAGTTCCGCGTTACATAACTTACGGTAAATGGCCCGCCTGGCTGACCGC
CCAACGACCCCCGCCCATTGACGTCAATAATGACGTATGTTCCCATAGTAACGCCAATAGGGACTTTCCA
TTGACGTCAATGGGTGGAGTATTTACGGTAAACTGCCCACTTGGCAGTACATCAAGTGTATCATATGCCA
AGTACGCCCCCTATTGACGTCAATGACGGTAAATGGCCCGCCTGGCATTATGCCCAGTACATGACCTTAT
GGGACTTTCCTACTTGGCAGTACATCTACGTATTAGTCATCGCTATTACCATG
